Addgene plasmid #100009: pNOC-CRISPR-GFP
Purpose: (Empty Backbone) Expresses Cas9-GFP and sgRNA in Nannochloropsis oceanica, contains hygromycin resistance cassette, for integration into geneome
Depositing lab: Eva Farre. Depositing organization: Michigan State University. Publication: Nontransgenic Marker-Free Gene Disruption by an Episomal CRISPR System in the Oleaginous Microalga, Nannochloropsis oceanica CCMP1779. Poliner E, Takeuchi T, Du ZY, Benning C, Farre EM. ACS Synth Biol. 2018 Apr 20;7(4):962-968. doi: 10.1021/acssynbio.7b00362. Epub 2018 Mar 14. PubMed 29518315.
Backbone
  Vector backbone: pNOC-stacked-Cas9-sgRNA
  Backbone size (bp): 13072
  Vector type: Algae, Nannochloropsis expression
  Promoter: Ribi promoter
  Selectable markers: Hygromycin
  Tag / fusion protein: Cas9-GFP
Growth in bacteria
  Bacterial resistance: Ampicillin, 100 μg/mL
  Growth temperature: 37°C
  Growth strain: DH5alpha
  Copy number: High Copy
Gene/Insert
  Cloning method: Restriction Enzyme
  Sequencing primers: 5′ aatcgatAGGCCTTGGTACCATGGGAAAGAAAGGATGAGAA; 3′ gggttgaccggtgcaaagctgacgcccttttc
Terms and licenses: Academic/Nonprofit Terms; Industry Terms: Not Available to Industry
How to cite: pNOC-CRISPR-GFP was a gift from Eva Farre (Addgene plasmid # 100009 ; http://n2t.net/addgene:100009 ; RRID:Addgene_100009)
