[The description below was written by a language model from this plasmid's Addgene catalogue record and pLannotate feature annotations shown in this document.]
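Description:
pNOC-CRISPR-GFP is an approximately 13.1 kb algal expression plasmid for CRISPR/Cas9 genome editing in the oleaginous microalga Nannochloropsis oceanica, catalogued as an empty backbone derived from pNOC-stacked-Cas9-sgRNA. It is intended to integrate into the algal genome rather than persist as an episome. In E. coli it is propagated at high copy from a ColE1/pUC-type origin and selected through the β-lactamase (AmpR) gene under its own promoter. Leftover cloning-vector elements are also annotated: an f1 phage origin, a lacZα fragment, a T7 promoter, a bom fragment and pieces of the pUC and pBluescript polylinkers.

The payload is a Streptococcus pyogenes Cas9 coding sequence followed closely on the same strand by a yEGFP reading frame, consistent with the recorded Cas9-GFP fusion, which allows nuclease expression to be monitored by fluorescence. A S. pyogenes guide RNA scaffold lies upstream of Cas9 on the opposite strand. The catalogue names the "Ribi" promoter, and the divergent orientation of the scaffold and Cas9 would fit a shared promoter region between them, but no promoter is annotated there, so the record does not show exactly how each unit is driven. As an empty backbone, it presumably needs a user-supplied target-specific spacer, though the cloning site for it is not described. Selection in the alga relies on a hygromycin phosphotransferase (HygR) gene followed by a partial CaMV polyadenylation signal; its promoter is likewise not annotated.

The depositor and repository-sequenced records differ by only six nucleotides in length and carry identical feature sets, with small coordinate shifts beginning upstream of HygR.
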