Features (pLannotate 1.2.2; 14 found; start..end, strand, type, name):
   1502..1577    -  misc_RNA       gRNA scaffold: guide RNA scaffold for the Streptococcus pyogenes CRISPR/Cas9 system
   2819..6921    +  CDS            Cas9 (fragment): Cas9 (Csn1) endonuclease from the Streptococcus pyogenes Type II CRISPR/Cas system generates RNA-guided double strand breaks in DNA
   6952..7668    +  CDS            yEGFP: yEGFP is a fluorescent protein published in 1997.
   8339..8356    +  misc_feature   MCS (fragment): pUC18/19 multiple cloning site
   8383..8405    +  misc_feature   MCS (fragment): pBluescript multiple cloning site
   9201..10226   +  CDS            HygR: aminoglycoside phosphotransferase from E. coli; aph(4)-Ia; confers resistance to hygromycin
  10292..10451   +  polyA_signal   CaMV poly(A) signal (fragment): cauliflower mosaic virus polyadenylation signal
  10635..11223   -  rep_origin     ori: high-copy-number ColE1/pMB1/pBR322/pUC origin of replication
  11394..12254   -  CDS            AmpR: β-lactamase; bla; confers resistance to ampicillin, carbenicillin, and related antibiotics
  12255..12359   -  promoter       AmpR promoter: bla
  12386..12436   +  misc_feature   bom (fragment): basis of mobility region from pBR322
  12464..12892   -  rep_origin     f1 ori (sequence partly withheld): f1 bacteriophage origin of replication; arrow indicates direction of (+) strand synthesis
  12896..13053   -  CDS            lacZα (fragment): LacZα fragment of β-galactosidase; lacZ fragment
  13056..2       +  promoter       T7 promoter (across the origin): promoter for bacteriophage T7 RNA polymerase
>Addgene plasmid #100009 | pNOC-CRISPR-GFP | depositor full sequence | sequence record 182812 | pNOC-CRISPR-GFP sequence 13072 bps
GGGCGAATTGGGCCCGACGTCGCATGCTCCCGGCCGCCATGGCGGCCGCGGGAATTCGATATCACTAGAG
TATAGCTACATGGTAGCTAGTAGTCGTCAAAGGAAATAAAGACATAGCGTAAAGTATACAAAATGACTTC
CGCGGCGCGGGAGCGGCAGGCAGCACTTGCAAAACGAAGCCCAATGGGCCAGATTACGGTCAACCTCGTC
ATTTTATTACGGTCGTCAGCAAGAGCGGTTTAGACCGTCGCCGGCACGGGTGGCTCCCGATATTCTTGGC
TTTCGTGGGTGGAGGCGGCGTGTGACTCCTCATCTTTAAGTAGTGGTCGCTTTTGCTGCATGCTTTTGAT
CACCTCGTGATTGATGGCTGGATTCTCAGCTGTCTTCTGACATCTTTGGGTGCATGGGTTGACCGGTGCA
AAGCTGACGCCCTTTTCGTCGTCGTTGCTGGTGTTAAAATTGCGCGTTTCTTTTTTTTCCGTCTTTGTCG
TCTTTTGACTTTTTTATCTTCTTTTCTGTCTTCTTTTATTCTTCTCTTCTTCTTCATCACTCCCTCTTCA
TTTTTCTTCTTCTTTTTCCTCGTCTATTGTCCTCGGGCATTACCAGTTGTGCTGCTCACGTGCGCGCAAG
CGGTGAAAGGGTGAGAGGATACACGGACAACAATCATTGAAAATTACGCTTAAAGCCGGTGCCTGGAAAA
GTCCACGCGCAGATGGCCTTTGCTTGCCTTGCTGCTGCTGCAGCTGCTGCTGCTGTCGCCTGTGATGGTA
ATGGTTGTTGTTGTGGTCCTGCTTGCTTGCTAGTTTGCATTGCGTTTGCGGTTGCCTTATGACCGACTCC
GTGTGATTGATCCTTAAACATATTTTATCATTGATGTGGATTGTGTGACGACGGCAAAAAAGAATTACTT
TACACATGACTATCACACCTGCTCCCCTCCCTTCTCCTTTCAATCGGTCAACTTCCCAACCGCTCCTCGA
AAATATTTCAGTTGAATCCTCTACTACGTACCCCTTACTTAAATTTACTTTCTCTCTCCCCATCAATGCG
CCGTTGTTCTGAAGTTGTATTATTGATGGGAGATGATTGGCACTGCACCAGACCTGGCCAAAAGCCACCA
CAGGTGGCCACATACTCTTGCATGGGTATACTCTACCGAGGCAAAGATTAAAGTGCACGTCCCCTGCCCC
TCTCTCTCCCTACTTCCTTCAGTCTCAGTGGTTCCGTGCCCGTTCAGCACTACATCGCCCTGCCCGCTGT
TCCTTCTCAAACAGCCACCCATCCCAACCCACATACACAGAAACAACCTTTCCTACACATTTTCCCAAGT
CTTCTCTTCACTATTCTACACTAATACACCACCGTGATATGCCGGTTATCTAGATGTCCTTTCTCCTTTC
TCATCCTTTCTTTCCCATGGTACCCAGGAGTCCCATTCGCCATGCCGAAGCATGTTGCCCAGCCGGCGCC
AGCGAGGAGGCTGGGACCATGCCGGCCAAAAGCACCGACTCGGTGCCACTTTTTCAAGTTGATAACGGAC
TAGCCTTATTTTAACTTGCTATTTCTAGCTCTAAAACGAAGAGCCAAGGCCTGCTCTTCATCGATTCTGT
GGATGGAGGGAGGGAAGGAGGGGGGGAGTGAGTGAGTCGAGAGAACGACGACTGGGGCAAAGAGAGGATG
ACGCCACTGCAACAAAAGACAGGGAAGAATAGAGGCTGTTGGAAAACAGGAACACAGTGAAGAATAGAGG
CTGCAGGGTAACAGGCACATTTATCGCAGAGAGGCGGGCGGCAGGGGCGATACGTAAAGAGACCCCTAAA
CTTCTCCGCGTCATCCGTTCACGCTACCTCCTTCCCTCCCTTTACTCCCATTGATCACCAAGGCAGCGCC
CGCAGCCACCAGCAGCCACCGTCCTCAGTGTCACAGCTAGACGCGTCCCCATCAGGCAGCAGACCACCAG
AATATGCGCTTTCGCTTCCCATCATATCCCTCCCTCCTCCCCTTCTATTCCTCATCATGCATCATTTCTT
TCTCCTTGCTGCATGCCCCTCTTCTTACCTTGGCTAAGATCTACCGGAGGAAGAAGTCTTCAACGATAGA
TAAATGCCTGTATCGTGATGGTTGTTTGAATGGTGGAAGTGAGCCAGGTATTGAGAACGAGGGGCGCAAG
GGTGCGTGGAAGAAGGCAGGGAGAGGCGAGGCGAAGGAGAAGGGCATGTGGTGGGAACGAAGCCTCCACA
CCACAGCCACCCATGCTTTTCTCTGTTCGAGTTCCCGGGTTCTACTCTCACACACTACACGTGCACAGAA
AACATTCACGCACAACAGAGATACAGAGGGATCCGTCGAGATGGTCTACACGTCCTAATGTCCCCTGCTT
TCGAAGCCCAGAGCCATCGCTTTCTGTTTTTATCCATTCGCAACACATCCTGTTCTCGCGACCTCTCCTC
TTCCTGGCCACCATCGCTTCTCCGTGCCATGCCCTGTACATCCTTCCCTCCCTCGTTGTCTACCACACTA
ATCATGCGCTCTGCAGCAGACACTCGGCTACTATTTGTGTCGTACGGATTGAGGGGAGGGAGGGGAAGGG
AGGCAAGAAGTAAATCGGTGGTCAACAACAGACGCGGTCTCCCCACCCTCCCTCATTCCTTTCCCCTCCT
ATAATGAGCGAAGAAAGCCATGGACACCGAGTCACCCACTCTCCTAATCCACCACCACCAGGGCACTAAC
GGACTCACGCTCACCAAACTCGGTAACAATATCCACTGCACACAGATACACACGCAACACTCGAGCATGC
CCAAGAAAAAGCGGAAGGTGGACAAGAAGTACTCCATTGGGCTCGATATCGGCACAAACAGCGTCGGCTG
GGCCGTCATTACGGACGAGTACAAGGTGCCGAGCAAAAAATTCAAAGTTCTGGGCAATACCGATCGCCAC
AGCATAAAGAAGAACCTCATTGGCGCCCTCCTGTTCGACTCCGGGGAGACGGCCGAAGCCACGCGGCTCA
AAAGAACAGCACGGCGCAGATATACCCGCAGAAAGAATCGGATCTGCTACCTGCAGGAGATCTTTAGTAA
TGAGATGGCTAAGGTGGATGACTCTTTCTTCCATAGGCTGGAGGAGTCCTTTTTGGTGGAGGAGGATAAA
AAGCACGAGCGCCACCCAATCTTTGGCAATATCGTGGACGAGGTGGCGTACCATGAAAAGTACCCAACCA
TATATCATCTGAGGAAGAAGCTTGTAGACAGTACTGATAAGGCTGACTTGCGGTTGATCTATCTCGCGCT
GGCGCATATGATCAAATTTCGGGGACACTTCCTCATCGAGGGGGACCTGAACCCAGACAACAGCGATGTC
GACAAACTCTTTATCCAACTGGTTCAGACTTACAATCAGCTTTTCGAAGAGAACCCGATCAACGCATCCG
GAGTTGACGCCAAAGCAATCCTGAGCGCTAGGCTGTCCAAATCCCGGCGGCTCGAAAACCTCATCGCACA
GCTCCCTGGGGAGAAGAAGAACGGCCTGTTTGGTAATCTTATCGCCCTGTCACTCGGGCTGACCCCCAAC
TTTAAATCTAACTTCGACCTGGCCGAAGATGCCAAGCTTCAACTGAGCAAAGACACCTACGATGATGATC
TCGACAATCTGCTGGCCCAGATCGGCGACCAGTACGCAGACCTTTTTTTGGCGGCAAAGAACCTGTCAGA
CGCCATTCTGCTGAGTGATATTCTGCGAGTGAACACGGAGATCACCAAAGCTCCGCTGAGCGCTAGTATG
ATCAAGCGCTATGATGAGCACCACCAAGACTTGACTTTGCTGAAGGCCCTTGTCAGACAGCAACTGCCTG
AGAAGTACAAGGAAATTTTCTTCGATCAGTCTAAAAATGGCTACGCCGGATACATTGACGGCGGAGCAAG
CCAGGAGGAATTTTACAAATTTATTAAGCCCATCTTGGAAAAAATGGACGGCACCGAGGAGCTGCTGGTA
AAGCTTAACAGAGAAGATCTGTTGCGCAAACAGCGCACTTTCGACAATGGAAGCATCCCCCACCAGATTC
ACCTGGGCGAACTGCACGCTATCCTCAGGCGGCAAGAGGATTTCTACCCCTTTTTGAAAGATAACAGGGA
AAAGATTGAGAAAATCCTCACATTTCGGATACCCTACTATGTAGGCCCCCTCGCCCGGGGAAATTCCAGA
TTCGCGTGGATGACTCGCAAATCAGAAGAGACCATCACTCCCTGGAACTTCGAGGAAGTCGTGGATAAGG
GGGCCTCTGCCCAGTCCTTCATCGAAAGGATGACTAACTTTGATAAAAATCTGCCTAACGAAAAGGTGCT
TCCTAAACACTCTCTGCTGTACGAGTACTTCACAGTTTATAACGAGCTCACCAAGGTCAAATACGTCACA
GAAGGGATGAGAAAGCCAGCATTCCTGTCTGGAGAGCAGAAGAAAGCTATCGTGGACCTCCTCTTCAAGA
CGAACCGGAAAGTTACCGTGAAACAGCTCAAAGAAGACTATTTCAAAAAGATTGAATGTTTCGACTCTGT
TGAAATCAGCGGAGTGGAGGATCGCTTCAACGCATCCCTGGGAACGTATCACGATCTCCTGAAAATCATT
AAAGACAAGGACTTCCTGGACAATGAGGAGAACGAGGACATTCTTGAGGACATTGTCCTCACCCTTACGT
TGTTTGAAGATAGGGAGATGATTGAAGAACGCTTGAAAACTTACGCTCATCTCTTCGACGACAAAGTCAT
GAAACAGCTCAAGAGGCGCCGATATACAGGATGGGGGCGGCTGTCAAGAAAACTGATCAATGGGATCCGA
GACAAGCAGAGTGGAAAGACAATCCTGGATTTTCTTAAGTCCGATGGATTTGCCAACCGGAACTTCATGC
AGTTGATCCATGATGACTCTCTCACCTTTAAGGAGGACATCCAGAAAGCACAAGTTTCTGGCCAGGGGGA
CAGTCTTCACGAGCACATCGCTAATCTTGCAGGTAGCCCAGCTATCAAAAAGGGAATACTGCAGACCGTT
AAGGTCGTGGATGAACTCGTCAAAGTAATGGGAAGGCATAAGCCCGAGAATATCGTTATCGAGATGGCCC
GAGAGAACCAAACTACCCAGAAGGGACAGAAGAACAGTAGGGAAAGGATGAAGAGGATTGAAGAGGGTAT
AAAAGAACTGGGGTCCCAAATCCTTAAGGAACACCCAGTTGAAAACACCCAGCTTCAGAATGAGAAGCTC
TACCTGTACTACCTGCAGAACGGCAGGGACATGTACGTGGATCAGGAACTGGACATCAATCGGCTCTCCG
ACTACGACGTGGATCATATCGTGCCCCAGTCTTTTCTCAAAGATGATTCTATTGATAATAAAGTGTTGAC
AAGATCCGATAAAAATAGAGGGAAGAGTGATAACGTCCCCTCAGAAGAAGTTGTCAAGAAAATGAAAAAT
TATTGGCGGCAGCTGCTGAACGCCAAACTGATCACACAACGGAAGTTCGATAATCTGACTAAGGCTGAAC
GAGGTGGCCTGTCTGAGTTGGATAAAGCCGGCTTCATCAAAAGGCAGCTTGTTGAGACACGCCAGATCAC
CAAGCACGTGGCCCAAATTCTCGATTCACGCATGAACACCAAGTACGATGAAAATGACAAACTGATTCGA
GAGGTGAAAGTTATTACTCTGAAGTCTAAGCTGGTCTCAGATTTCAGAAAGGACTTTCAGTTTTATAAGG
TGAGAGAGATCAACAATTACCACCATGCGCATGATGCCTACCTGAATGCAGTGGTAGGCACTGCACTTAT
CAAAAAATATCCCAAGCTTGAATCTGAATTTGTTTACGGAGACTATAAAGTGTACGATGTTAGGAAAATG
ATCGCAAAGTCTGAGCAGGAAATAGGCAAGGCCACCGCTAAGTACTTCTTTTACAGCAATATTATGAATT
TTTTCAAGACCGAGATTACACTGGCCAATGGAGAGATTCGGAAGCGACCACTTATCGAAACAAACGGAGA
AACAGGAGAAATCGTGTGGGACAAGGGTAGGGATTTCGCGACAGTCCGGAAGGTCCTGTCCATGCCGCAG
GTGAACATCGTTAAAAAGACCGAAGTACAGACCGGAGGCTTCTCCAAGGAAAGTATCCTCCCGAAAAGGA
ACAGCGACAAGCTGATCGCACGCAAAAAAGATTGGGACCCCAAGAAATACGGCGGATTCGATTCTCCTAC
AGTCGCTTACAGTGTACTGGTTGTGGCCAAAGTGGAGAAAGGGAAGTCTAAAAAACTCAAAAGCGTCAAG
GAACTGCTGGGCATCACAATCATGGAGCGATCAAGCTTCGAAAAAAACCCCATCGACTTTCTCGAGGCGA
AAGGATATAAAGAGGTCAAAAAAGACCTCATCATTAAGCTTCCCAAGTACTCTCTCTTTGAGCTTGAAAA
CGGCCGGAAACGAATGCTCGCTAGTGCGGGCGAGCTGCAGAAAGGTAACGAGCTGGCACTGCCCTCTAAA
TACGTTAATTTCTTGTATCTGGCCAGCCACTATGAAAAGCTCAAAGGGTCTCCCGAAGATAATGAGCAGA
AGCAGCTGTTCGTGGAACAACACAAACACTACCTTGATGAGATCATCGAGCAAATAAGCGAATTCTCCAA
AAGAGTGATCCTCGCCGACGCTAACCTCGATAAGGTGCTTTCTGCTTACAATAAGCACAGGGATAAGCCC
ATCAGGGAGCAGGCAGAAAACATTATCCACTTGTTTACTCTGACCAACTTGGGCGCGCCTGCAGCCTTCA
AGTACTTCGACACCACCATAGACAGAAAGCGGTACACCTCTACAAAGGAGGTCCTGGACGCCACACTGAT
TCATCAGTCAATTACGGGGCTCTATGAAACAAGAATCGACCTCTCTCAGCTCGGTGGAGACAGCAGGGCT
GACGGGTCCGGCAGCGGGTCCATGGTGAGCAAGGGCGAGGAGCTGTTCACCGGGGTGGTGCCCATCCTGG
TCGAGCTGGACGGCGACGTAAACGGCCACAAGTTCAGCGTGTCCGGCGAGGGCGAGGGCGATGCCACCTA
CGGCAAGCTGACCCTGAAGTTCATCTGCACCACCGGCAAGCTGCCCGTGCCCTGGCCCACCCTCGTGACC
ACCTTCACCTACGGCGTGCAGTGCTTCAGCCGCTACCCCGACCACATGAAGCAGCACGACTTCTTCAAGT
CCGCCATGCCCGAAGGCTACGTCCAGGAGCGCACCATCTTCTTCAAGGACGACGGCAACTACAAGACCCG
CGCCGAGGTGAAGTTCGAGGGCGACACCCTGGTGAACCGCATCGAGCTGAAGGGCATCGACTTCAAGGAG
GACGGCAACATCCTGGGGCACAAGCTGGAGTACAACTACAACAGCCACAACGTCTATATCATGGCCGACA
AGCAGAAGAACGGCATCAAGGTGAACTTCAAGATCCGCCACAACATCGAGGACGGCAGCGTGCAGCTCGC
CGACCACTACCAGCAGAACACCCCCATCGGCGACGGCCCCGTGCTGCTGCCCGACAACCACTACCTGAGC
ACCCAGTCCGCCCTGAGCAAAGACCCCAACGAGAAGCGCGATCACATGGTCCTGCTGGAGTTCGTGACCG
CCGCCGGGATCACTCACGGCATGGACGAGCTGTACAAGCCGAAAAAGAAGAGGAAGGTCTGACAATTGGA
AAGATCCAAGAGAGACGAGTAGAGATTTTTTTTTTGGGATTGATGTTTGTCGTTCTTTGAGTTGTCGTCG
AGTTACGCCTTTTGTAAGAATGTTCCGCAGGAGAGGAGGAGGATGGGCATGAGTGAGGGTGAGAGGGCTT
GCCCGCTTTTTTTTTTAAAAACGCTGAAGACGTGGTTGTCAAACAAACCCCCCATAGAAACGATTTTGTT
ACGGTGCGGTCCAGACGTCACTTGAATGGCTCCGCGGAAAGGCCAGGGAGGGAAGGGGGGAGGGAGGAAA
CATGAAACATGTTGAACGGCTCAACAGGGTTTGGGGGACAAGAGAGGTAGCGCCCTGATGGACTGCTCCC
TCCCCTCCTTTCCCTCAATGTCTCATTCATCCATGCTTCCCCCTTCTCTCTCTCCCCTCCGTTCCATCCC
CCGCGGGCGTGGTAGTGGCGTGATGGGATCCACTAAAATGTACGTGTAAGAAAAGCCGGTGAGCTTACGC
TTTTGTGAAAGTGGGAGTACGAGTGTTGTGTGTGTGTGTAGTGGTTTCAGACCCCAGACAGAGGCGAAGC
AGAAAAAGCAGACGATGAAGACGACGAAGAAATGAGCAGTCTATTTTTATCGTGGAAACAGAAGAGGTGA
TATCGTCTCCTGCAGGCATGCAAGCTGATCCACTAGAGGCCATGGCGGCCGCACTAGTGGATCCCCCGGG
ATGCATACTTGGAAGATGGAGTGGATGGAGGAGGAGGCGAGCGTAGCAGCAAGCGTGAGTTATACAGCCA
GGCACATGTCGCAATCCTTCGGTCTCGGGCTTAAAATCCACGCACTAATCACGCTGGGCCATGCAAAGAG
CAATGCCGAGGCCCACCACACAAAACGCTGTGTCGCGCGTTGCGGCCTGAAGCTTCATACTTCTTAGTCG
CCGCCAAAAGGGCTCGAGAGACGAGACCCGTTGGCATGACCGATGTTGTTCGACGCGGTTTGCTTCGTCA
CAGTCGACGTGATTCAGGAATCTGGAGCCTGCAGATCATTTTTTTCAGCCTGATATCGTTCTTTTCCACT
GAGAACCATCAGACCACCTTTTCTTCCATTGTGTGAAGGAGTAGGAGTTGCCGTGCTGCTTTGTGGGAGA
CATCTGCGATGGTGACCAGCCTCCCGTCGTCTGGTCGACGTGACGAGCCTCTTCACTGTTCTTCGACGGA
GAGACGCAAGCGAGACGGCTCTAGACCTTTTGGACACGCATTCTGTGTGTGAACTAGTGGACAGTGATAC
CACGTCTGAAAGCTCACCACTGCCCATGGTGCAGCTACTTGTCACAAAGTTTTGACTCCGTCGGTATCAC
CATTCGCGCTCGTGTGCCTGGTTGTTCCGCCACGCCGGCCTGCCCCGGGGCGGGGCAATATTCTAAAATC
TCACGCAAAACACCGCACTTACCCCTCACACATATTCGTGATAGACCACCACCAATCTCAGCCCGCATCA
ACACAGGAGGGCCCCGGGGGGCAATAAGATATGAAAAAGCCTGAACTCACCGCGACGTCTGTCGAGAAGT
TTCTGATCGAAAAGTTCGACAGCGTCTCCGACCTGATGCAGCTCTCGGAGGGCGAAGAATCTCGTGCTTT
CAGCTTCGATGTAGGAGGGCGTGGATATGTCCTGCGGGTAAATAGCTGCGCCGATGGTTTCTACAAAGAT
CGTTATGTTTATCGGCACTTTGCATCGGCCGCGCTCCCGATTCCGGAAGTGCTTGACATTGGGGAATTCA
GCGAGAGCCTGACCTATTGCATCTCCCGCCGTGCACAGGGTGTCACGTTGCAAGACCTGCCTGAAACCGA
ACTGCCCGCTGTTCTGCAGCCGGTCGCGGAGGCCATGGATGCGATCGCTGCGGCCGATCTTAGCCAGACG
AGCGGGTTCGGCCCATTCGGACCGCAAGGAATCGGTCAATACACTACATGGCGTGATTTCATATGCGCGA
TTGCTGATCCCCATGTGTATCACTGGCAAACTGTGATGGACGACACCGTCAGTGCGTCCGTCGCGCAGGC
TCTCGATGAGCTGATGCTTTGGGCCGAGGACTGCCCCGAAGTCCGGCACCTCGTGCACGCGGATTTCGGC
TCCAACAATGTCCTGACGGACAATGGCCGCATAACAGCGGTCATTGACTGGAGCGAGGCGATGTTCGGGG
ATTCCCAATACGAGGTCGCCAACATCTTCTTCTGGAGGCCGTGGTTGGCTTGTATGGAGCAGCAGACGCG
CTACTTCGAGCGGAGGCATCCGGAGCTTGCAGGATCGCCGCGGCTCCGGGCGTATATGCTCCGCATTGGT
CTTGACCAACTCTATCAGAGCTTGGTTGACGGCAATTTCGATGATGCAGCTTGGGCGCAGGGTCGATGCG
ACGCAATCGTCCGATCCGGAGCCGGGACTGTCGGGCGTACACAAATCGCCCGCAGAAGCGCGGCCGTCTG
GACCGATGGCTGTGTAGAAGTACTCGCCGATAGTGGAAACCGACGCCCCAGCACTCGTCCGAGGGCAAAG
GAATAGAGTAGATGCCGACCGGAGTCCGCAAAAATCACCAGTCTCTCTCTACAAATCTATCTCTCTCTAT
TTTTCTCCAGAATAATGTGTGAGTAGTTCCCAGATAAGGGAATTAGGGTTCTTATAGGGTTTCGCTCATG
TGTTGAGCATATAAGAAACCCTTAGTATGTATTTGTATTTGTAAAATACTTCTATCAATAAAATTTCTAA
TTCCTAAAACCAAAATCCAGTGACCTGAGCTTCCTCGCTCACTGACTCGCTGCGCTCGGTCGTTCGGCTG
CGGCGAGCGGTATCAGCTCACTCAAAGGCGGTAATACGGTTATCCACAGAATCAGGGGATAACGCAGGAA
AGAACATGTGAGCAAAAGGCCAGCAAAAGGCCAGGAACCGTAAAAAGGCCGCGTTGCTGGCGTTTTTCCA
TAGGCTCCGCCCCCCTGACGAGCATCACAAAAATCGACGCTCAAGTCAGAGGTGGCGAAACCCGACAGGA
CTATAAAGATACCAGGCGTTTCCCCCTGGAAGCTCCCTCGTGCGCTCTCCTGTTCCGACCCTGCCGCTTA
CCGGATACCTGTCCGCCTTTCTCCCTTCGGGAAGCGTGGCGCTTTCTCATAGCTCACGCTGTAGGTATCT
CAGTTCGGTGTAGGTCGTTCGCTCCAAGCTGGGCTGTGTGCACGAACCCCCCGTTCAGCCCGACCGCTGC
GCCTTATCCGGTAACTATCGTCTTGAGTCCAACCCGGTAAGACACGACTTATCGCCACTGGCAGCAGCCA
CTGGTAACAGGATTAGCAGAGCGAGGTATGTAGGCGGTGCTACAGAGTTCTTGAAGTGGTGGCCTAACTA
CGGCTACACTAGAAGAACAGTATTTGGTATCTGCGCTCTGCTGAAGCCAGTTACCTTCGGAAAAAGAGTT
GGTAGCTCTTGATCCGGCAAACAAACCACCGCTGGTAGCGGTGGTTTTTTTGTTTGCAAGCAGCAGATTA
CGCGCAGAAAAAAAGGATCTCAAGAAGATCCTTTGATCTTTTCTACGGGGTCTGACGCTCAGTGGAACGA
AAACTCACGTTAAGGGATTTTGGTCATGAGATTATCAAAAAGGATCTTCACCTAGATCCTTTTAAATTAA
AAATGAAGTTTTAAATCAATCTAAAGTATATATGAGTAAACTTGGTCTGACAGTTACCAATGCTTAATCA
GTGAGGCACCTATCTCAGCGATCTGTCTATTTCGTTCATCCATAGTTGCCTGACTCCCCGTCGTGTAGAT
AACTACGATACGGGAGGGCTTACCATCTGGCCCCAGTGCTGCAATGATACCGCGAGACCCACGCTCACCG
GCTCCAGATTTATCAGCAATAAACCAGCCAGCCGGAAGGGCCGAGCGCAGAAGTGGTCCTGCAACTTTAT
CCGCCTCCATCCAGTCTATTAATTGTTGCCGGGAAGCTAGAGTAAGTAGTTCGCCAGTTAATAGTTTGCG
CAACGTTGTTGCCATTGCTACAGGCATCGTGGTGTCACGCTCGTCGTTTGGTATGGCTTCATTCAGCTCC
GGTTCCCAACGATCAAGGCGAGTTACATGATCCCCCATGTTGTGCAAAAAAGCGGTTAGCTCCTTCGGTC
CTCCGATCGTTGTCAGAAGTAAGTTGGCCGCAGTGTTATCACTCATGGTTATGGCAGCACTGCATAATTC
TCTTACTGTCATGCCATCCGTAAGATGCTTTTCTGTGACTGGTGAGTACTCAACCAAGTCATTCTGAGAA
TAGTGTATGCGGCGACCGAGTTGCTCTTGCCCGGCGTCAATACGGGATAATACCGCGCCACATAGCAGAA
CTTTAAAAGTGCTCATCATTGGAAAACGTTCTTCGGGGCGAAAACTCTCAAGGATCTTACCGCTGTTGAG
ATCCAGTTCGATGTAACCCACTCGTGCACCCAACTGATCTTCAGCATCTTTTACTTTCACCAGCGTTTCT
GGGTGAGCAAAAACAGGAAGGCAAAATGCCGCAAAAAAGGGAATAAGGGCGACACGGAAATGTTGAATAC
TCATACTCTTCCTTTTTCAATATTATTGAAGCATTTATCAGGGTTATTGTCTCATGAGCGGATACATATT
TGAATGTATTTAGAAAAATAAACAAATAGGGGTTCCGCGCACATTTCCCCGAAAAGTGCCACCTGATGCG
GTGTGAAATACCGCACAGATGCGTAAGGAGAAAATACCGCATCAGGAAATTGTAAGCGTTAATATTTTGT
TAAAATTCGCGTTAAATTTTTGTTAAATCAGCTCATTTTTTAACCAATAGGCCGAAATCGGCAAAATCCC
TTATAAATCAAAAGAATAGACCGAGATAGGGT
[37 nt withheld, positions 12563-12599]
AAAGAACGTGGACTCCAACGTCAAAGG
[49 nt withheld, positions 12627-12675]
T
[91 nt withheld, positions 12677-12767]
G
[124 nt withheld, positions 12769-12892]
CCATTCGCCATTCAGGCTGCGCAACTGTTGGGAAGGGCGATCGGTGCGGGCCTCTTCGCTATTACGCCAG
CTGGCGAAAGGGGGATGTGCTGCAAGGCGATTAAGTTGGGTAACGCCAGGGTTTTCCCAGTCACGACGTT
GTAAAACGACGGCCAGTGAATTGTAATACGACTCACTATA
