Features (pLannotate 1.2.2; 14 found; start..end, strand, type, name):
   1502..1577    -  misc_RNA       gRNA scaffold: guide RNA scaffold for the Streptococcus pyogenes CRISPR/Cas9 system
   2819..6921    +  CDS            Cas9 (fragment): Cas9 (Csn1) endonuclease from the Streptococcus pyogenes Type II CRISPR/Cas system generates RNA-guided double strand breaks in DNA
   6952..7668    +  CDS            yEGFP: yEGFP is a fluorescent protein published in 1997.
   8339..8356    +  misc_feature   MCS (fragment): pUC18/19 multiple cloning site
   8383..8405    +  misc_feature   MCS (fragment): pBluescript multiple cloning site
   9209..10234   +  CDS            HygR: aminoglycoside phosphotransferase from E. coli; aph(4)-Ia; confers resistance to hygromycin
  10300..10459   +  polyA_signal   CaMV poly(A) signal (fragment): cauliflower mosaic virus polyadenylation signal
  10641..11229   -  rep_origin     ori: high-copy-number ColE1/pMB1/pBR322/pUC origin of replication
  11400..12260   -  CDS            AmpR: β-lactamase; bla; confers resistance to ampicillin, carbenicillin, and related antibiotics
  12261..12365   -  promoter       AmpR promoter: bla
  12392..12442   +  misc_feature   bom (fragment): basis of mobility region from pBR322
  12470..12898   -  rep_origin     f1 ori (sequence partly withheld): f1 bacteriophage origin of replication; arrow indicates direction of (+) strand synthesis
  12902..13059   -  CDS            lacZα (fragment): LacZα fragment of β-galactosidase; lacZ fragment
  13062..2       +  promoter       T7 promoter (across the origin): promoter for bacteriophage T7 RNA polymerase
>Addgene plasmid #100009 | pNOC-CRISPR-GFP | addgene full sequence | sequence record 202006 | Addgene NGS Result
GGGCGAATTGGGCCCGACGTCGCATGCTCCCGGCCGCCATGGCGGCCGCGGGAATTCGATATCACTAGAG
TATAGCTACATGGTAGCTAGTAGTCGTCAAAGGAAATAAAGACATAGCGTAAAGTATACAAAATGACTTC
CGCGGCGCGGGAGCGGCAGGCAGCACTTGCAAAACGAAGCCCAATGGGCCAGATTACGGTCAACCTCGTC
ATTTTATTACGGTCGTCAGCAAGAGCGGTTTAGACCGTCGCCGGCACGGGTGGCTCCCGATATTCTTGGC
TTTCGTGGGTGGAGGCGGCGTGTGACTCCTCATCTTTAAGTAGTGGTCGCTTTTGCTGCATGCTTTTGAT
CACCTCGTGATTGATGGCTGGATTCTCAGCTGTCTTCTGACATCTTTGGGTGCATGGGTTGACCGGTGCA
AAGCTGACGCCCTTTTCGTCGTCGTTGCTGGTGTTAAAATTGCGCGTTTCTTTTTTTTCCGTCTTTGTCG
TCTTTTGACTTTTTTATCTTCTTTTCTGTCTTCTTTTATTCTTCTCTTCTTCTTCATCACTCCCTCTTCA
TTTTTCTTCTTCTTTTTCCTCGTCTATTGTCCTCGGGCATTACCAGTTGTGCTGCTCACGTGCGCGCAAG
CGGTGAAAGGGTGAGAGGATACACGGACAACAATCATTGAAAATTACGCTTAAAGCCGGTGCCTGGAAAA
GTCCACGCGCAGATGGCCTTTGCTTGCCTTGCTGCTGCTGCAGCTGCTGCTGCTGTCGCCTGTGATGGTA
ATGGTTGTTGTTGTGGTCCTGCTTGCTTGCTAGTTTGCATTGCGTTTGCGGTTGCCTTATGACCGACTCC
GTGTGATTGATCCTTAAACATATTTTATCATTGATGTGGATTGTGTGACGACGGCAAAAAAGAATTACTT
TACACATGACTATCACACCTGCTCCCCTCCCTTCTCCTTTCAATCGGTCAACTTCCCAACCGCTCCTCGA
AAATATTTCAGTTGAATCCTCTACTACGTACCCCTTACTTAAATTTACTTTCTCTCTCCCCATCAATGCG
CCGTTGTTCTGAAGTTGTATTATTGATGGGAGATGATTGGCACTGCACCAGACCTGGCCAAAAGCCACCA
CAGGTGGCCACATACTCTTGCATGGGTATACTCTACCGAGGCAAAGATTAAAGTGCACGTCCCCTGCCCC
TCTCTCTCCCTACTTCCTTCAGTCTCAGTGGTTCCGTGCCCGTTCAGCACTACATCGCCCTGCCCGCTGT
TCCTTCTCAAACAGCCACCCATCCCAACCCACATACACAGAAACAACCTTTCCTACACATTTTCCCAAGT
CTTCTCTTCACTATTCTACACTAATACACCACCGTGATATGCCGGTTATCTAGATGTCCTTTCTCCTTTC
TCATCCTTTCTTTCCCATGGTACCCAGGAGTCCCATTCGCCATGCCGAAGCATGTTGCCCAGCCGGCGCC
AGCGAGGAGGCTGGGACCATGCCGGCCAAAAGCACCGACTCGGTGCCACTTTTTCAAGTTGATAACGGAC
TAGCCTTATTTTAACTTGCTATTTCTAGCTCTAAAACGAAGAGCCAAGGCCTGCTCTTCATCGATTCTGT
GGATGGAGGGAGGGAAGGAGGGGGGGAGTGAGTGAGTCGAGAGAACGACGACTGGGGCAAAGAGAGGATG
ACGCCACTGCAACAAAAGACAGGGAAGAATAGAGGCTGTTGGAAAACAGGAACACAGTGAAGAATAGAGG
CTGCAGGGTAACAGGCACATTTATCGCAGAGAGGCGGGCGGCAGGGGCGATACGTAAAGAGACCCCTAAA
CTTCTCCGCGTCATCCGTTCACGCTACCTCCTTCCCTCCCTTTACTCCCATTGATCACCAAGGCAGCGCC
CGCAGCCACCAGCAGCCACCGTCCTCAGTGTCACAGCTAGACGCGTCCCCATCAGGCAGCAGACCACCAG
AATATGCGCTTTCGCTTCCCATCATATCCCTCCCTCCTCCCCTTCTATTCCTCATCATGCATCATTTCTT
TCTCCTTGCTGCATGCCCCTCTTCTTACCTTGGCTAAGATCTACCGGAGGAAGAAGTCTTCAACGATAGA
TAAATGCCTGTATCGTGATGGTTGTTTGAATGGTGGAAGTGAGCCAGGTATTGAGAACGAGGGGCGCAAG
GGTGCGTGGAAGAAGGCAGGGAGAGGCGAGGCGAAGGAGAAGGGCATGTGGTGGGAACGAAGCCTCCACA
CCACAGCCACCCATGCTTTTCTCTGTTCGAGTTCCCGGGTTCTACTCTCACACACTACACGTGCACAGAA
AACATTCACGCACAACAGAGATACAGAGGGATCCGTCGAGATGGTCTACACGTCCTAATGTCCCCTGCTT
TCGAAGCCCAGAGCCATCGCTTTCTGTTTTTATCCATTCGCAACACATCCTGTTCTCGCGACCTCTCCTC
TTCCTGGCCACCATCGCTTCTCCGTGCCATGCCCTGTACATCCTTCCCTCCCTCGTTGTCTACCACACTA
ATCATGCGCTCTGCAGCAGACACTCGGCTACTATTTGTGTCGTACGGATTGAGGGGAGGGAGGGGAAGGG
AGGCAAGAAGTAAATCGGTGGTCAACAACAGACGCGGTCTCCCCACCCTCCCTCATTCCTTTCCCCTCCT
ATAATGAGCGAAGAAAGCCATGGACACCGAGTCACCCACTCTCCTAATCCACCACCACCAGGGCACTAAC
GGACTCACGCTCACCAAACTCGGTAACAATATCCACTGCACACAGATACACACGCAACCCTCGAGCATGC
CCAAGAAAAAGCGGAAGGTGGACAAGAAGTACTCCATTGGGCTCGATATCGGCACAAACAGCGTCGGCTG
GGCCGTCATTACGGACGAGTACAAGGTGCCGAGCAAAAAATTCAAAGTTCTGGGCAATACCGATCGCCAC
AGCATAAAGAAGAACCTCATTGGCGCCCTCCTGTTCGACTCCGGGGAGACGGCCGAAGCCACGCGGCTCA
AAAGAACAGCACGGCGCAGATATACCCGCAGAAAGAATCGGATCTGCTACCTGCAGGAGATCTTTAGTAA
TGAGATGGCTAAGGTGGATGACTCTTTCTTCCATAGGCTGGAGGAGTCCTTTTTGGTGGAGGAGGATAAA
AAGCACGAGCGCCACCCAATCTTTGGCAATATCGTGGACGAGGTGGCGTACCATGAAAAGTACCCAACCA
TATATCATCTGAGGAAGAAGCTTGTAGACAGTACTGATAAGGCTGACTTGCGGTTGATCTATCTCGCGCT
GGCGCATATGATCAAATTTCGGGGACACTTCCTCATCGAGGGGGACCTGAACCCAGACAACAGCGATGTC
GACAAACTCTTTATCCAACTGGTTCAGACTTACAATCAGCTTTTCGAAGAGAACCCGATCAACGCATCCG
GAGTTGACGCCAAAGCAATCCTGAGCGCTAGGCTGTCCAAATCCCGGCGGCTCGAAAACCTCATCGCACA
GCTCCCTGGGGAGAAGAAGAACGGCCTGTTTGGTAATCTTATCGCCCTGTCACTCGGGCTGACCCCCAAC
TTTAAATCTAACTTCGACCTGGCCGAAGATGCCAAGCTTCAACTGAGCAAAGACACCTACGATGATGATC
TCGACAATCTGCTGGCCCAGATCGGCGACCAGTACGCAGACCTTTTTTTGGCGGCAAAGAACCTGTCAGA
CGCCATTCTGCTGAGTGATATTCTGCGAGTGAACACGGAGATCACCAAAGCTCCGCTGAGCGCTAGTATG
ATCAAGCGCTATGATGAGCACCACCAAGACTTGACTTTGCTGAAGGCCCTTGTCAGACAGCAACTGCCTG
AGAAGTACAAGGAAATTTTCTTCGATCAGTCTAAAAATGGCTACGCCGGATACATTGACGGCGGAGCAAG
CCAGGAGGAATTTTACAAATTTATTAAGCCCATCTTGGAAAAAATGGACGGCACCGAGGAGCTGCTGGTA
AAGCTTAACAGAGAAGATCTGTTGCGCAAACAGCGCACTTTCGACAATGGAAGCATCCCCCACCAGATTC
ACCTGGGCGAACTGCACGCTATCCTCAGGCGGCAAGAGGATTTCTACCCCTTTTTGAAAGATAACAGGGA
AAAGATTGAGAAAATCCTCACATTTCGGATACCCTACTATGTAGGCCCCCTCGCCCGGGGAAATTCCAGA
TTCGCGTGGATGACTCGCAAATCAGAAGAGACCATCACTCCCTGGAACTTCGAGGAAGTCGTGGATAAGG
GGGCCTCTGCCCAGTCCTTCATCGAAAGGATGACTAACTTTGATAAAAATCTGCCTAACGAAAAGGTGCT
TCCTAAACACTCTCTGCTGTACGAGTACTTCACAGTTTATAACGAGCTCACCAAGGTCAAATACGTCACA
GAAGGGATGAGAAAGCCAGCATTCCTGTCTGGAGAGCAGAAGAAAGCTATCGTGGACCTCCTCTTCAAGA
CGAACCGGAAAGTTACCGTGAAACAGCTCAAAGAAGACTATTTCAAAAAGATTGAATGTTTCGACTCTGT
TGAAATCAGCGGAGTGGAGGATCGCTTCAACGCATCCCTGGGAACGTATCACGATCTCCTGAAAATCATT
AAAGACAAGGACTTCCTGGACAATGAGGAGAACGAGGACATTCTTGAGGACATTGTCCTCACCCTTACGT
TGTTTGAAGATAGGGAGATGATTGAAGAACGCTTGAAAACTTACGCTCATCTCTTCGACGACAAAGTCAT
GAAACAGCTCAAGAGGCGCCGATATACAGGATGGGGGCGGCTGTCAAGAAAACTGATCAATGGGATCCGA
GACAAGCAGAGTGGAAAGACAATCCTGGATTTTCTTAAGTCCGATGGATTTGCCAACCGGAACTTCATGC
AGTTGATCCATGATGACTCTCTCACCTTTAAGGAGGACATCCAGAAAGCACAAGTTTCTGGCCAGGGGGA
CAGTCTTCACGAGCACATCGCTAATCTTGCAGGTAGCCCAGCTATCAAAAAGGGAATACTGCAGACCGTT
AAGGTCGTGGATGAACTCGTCAAAGTAATGGGAAGGCATAAGCCCGAGAATATCGTTATCGAGATGGCCC
GAGAGAACCAAACTACCCAGAAGGGACAGAAGAACAGTAGGGAAAGGATGAAGAGGATTGAAGAGGGTAT
AAAAGAACTGGGGTCCCAAATCCTTAAGGAACACCCAGTTGAAAACACCCAGCTTCAGAATGAGAAGCTC
TACCTGTACTACCTGCAGAACGGCAGGGACATGTACGTGGATCAGGAACTGGACATCAATCGGCTCTCCG
ACTACGACGTGGATCATATCGTGCCCCAGTCTTTTCTCAAAGATGATTCTATTGATAATAAAGTGTTGAC
AAGATCCGATAAAAATAGAGGGAAGAGTGATAACGTCCCCTCAGAAGAAGTTGTCAAGAAAATGAAAAAT
TATTGGCGGCAGCTGCTGAACGCCAAACTGATCACACAACGGAAGTTCGATAATCTGACTAAGGCTGAAC
GAGGTGGCCTGTCTGAGTTGGATAAAGCCGGCTTCATCAAAAGGCAGCTTGTTGAGACACGCCAGATCAC
CAAGCACGTGGCCCAAATTCTCGATTCACGCATGAACACCAAGTACGATGAAAATGACAAACTGATTCGA
GAGGTGAAAGTTATTACTCTGAAGTCTAAGCTGGTCTCAGATTTCAGAAAGGACTTTCAGTTTTATAAGG
TGAGAGAGATCAACAATTACCACCATGCGCATGATGCCTACCTGAATGCAGTGGTAGGCACTGCACTTAT
CAAAAAATATCCCAAGCTTGAATCTGAATTTGTTTACGGAGACTATAAAGTGTACGATGTTAGGAAAATG
ATCGCAAAGTCTGAGCAGGAAATAGGCAAGGCCACCGCTAAGTACTTCTTTTACAGCAATATTATGAATT
TTTTCAAGACCGAGATTACACTGGCCAATGGAGAGATTCGGAAGCGACCACTTATCGAAACAAACGGAGA
AACAGGAGAAATCGTGTGGGACAAGGGTAGGGATTTCGCGACAGTCCGGAAGGTCCTGTCCATGCCGCAG
GTGAACATCGTTAAAAAGACCGAAGTACAGACCGGAGGCTTCTCCAAGGAAAGTATCCTCCCGAAAAGGA
ACAGCGACAAGCTGATCGCACGCAAAAAAGATTGGGACCCCAAGAAATACGGCGGATTCGATTCTCCTAC
AGTCGCTTACAGTGTACTGGTTGTGGCCAAAGTGGAGAAAGGGAAGTCTAAAAAACTCAAAAGCGTCAAG
GAACTGCTGGGCATCACAATCATGGAGCGATCAAGCTTCGAAAAAAACCCCATCGACTTTCTCGAGGCGA
AAGGATATAAAGAGGTCAAAAAAGACCTCATCATTAAGCTTCCCAAGTACTCTCTCTTTGAGCTTGAAAA
CGGCCGGAAACGAATGCTCGCTAGTGCGGGCGAGCTGCAGAAAGGTAACGAGCTGGCACTGCCCTCTAAA
TACGTTAATTTCTTGTATCTGGCCAGCCACTATGAAAAGCTCAAAGGGTCTCCCGAAGATAATGAGCAGA
AGCAGCTGTTCGTGGAACAACACAAACACTACCTTGATGAGATCATCGAGCAAATAAGCGAATTCTCCAA
AAGAGTGATCCTCGCCGACGCTAACCTCGATAAGGTGCTTTCTGCTTACAATAAGCACAGGGATAAGCCC
ATCAGGGAGCAGGCAGAAAACATTATCCACTTGTTTACTCTGACCAACTTGGGCGCGCCTGCAGCCTTCA
AGTACTTCGACACCACCATAGACAGAAAGCGGTACACCTCTACAAAGGAGGTCCTGGACGCCACACTGAT
TCATCAGTCAATTACGGGGCTCTATGAAACAAGAATCGACCTCTCTCAGCTCGGTGGAGACAGCAGGGCT
GACGGGTCCGGCAGCGGGTCCATGGTGAGCAAGGGCGAGGAGCTGTTCACCGGGGTGGTGCCCATCCTGG
TCGAGCTGGACGGCGACGTAAACGGCCACAAGTTCAGCGTGTCCGGCGAGGGCGAGGGCGATGCCACCTA
CGGCAAGCTGACCCTGAAGTTCATCTGCACCACCGGCAAGCTGCCCGTGCCCTGGCCCACCCTCGTGACC
ACCTTCACCTACGGCGTGCAGTGCTTCAGCCGCTACCCCGACCACATGAAGCAGCACGACTTCTTCAAGT
CCGCCATGCCCGAAGGCTACGTCCAGGAGCGCACCATCTTCTTCAAGGACGACGGCAACTACAAGACCCG
CGCCGAGGTGAAGTTCGAGGGCGACACCCTGGTGAACCGCATCGAGCTGAAGGGCATCGACTTCAAGGAG
GACGGCAACATCCTGGGGCACAAGCTGGAGTACAACTACAACAGCCACAACGTCTATATCATGGCCGACA
AGCAGAAGAACGGCATCAAGGTGAACTTCAAGATCCGCCACAACATCGAGGACGGCAGCGTGCAGCTCGC
CGACCACTACCAGCAGAACACCCCCATCGGCGACGGCCCCGTGCTGCTGCCCGACAACCACTACCTGAGC
ACCCAGTCCGCCCTGAGCAAAGACCCCAACGAGAAGCGCGATCACATGGTCCTGCTGGAGTTCGTGACCG
CCGCCGGGATCACTCACGGCATGGACGAGCTGTACAAGCCGAAAAAGAAGAGGAAGGTCTGACAATTGGA
AAGATCCAAGAGAGACGAGTAGAGATTTTTTTTTTGGGATTGATGTTTGTCGTTCTTTGAGTTGTCGTCG
AGTTACGCCTTTTGTAAGAATGTTCCGCAGGAGAGGAGGAGGATGGGCATGAGTGAGGGTGAGAGGGCTT
GCCCGCTTTTTTTTTTAAAAACGCTGAAGACGTGGTTGTCAAACAAACCCCCCATAGAAACGATTTTGTT
ACGGTGCGGTCCAGACGTCACTTGAATGGCTCCGCGGAAAGGCCAGGGAGGGAAGGGGGGAGGGAGGAAA
CATGAAACATGTTGAACGGCTCAACAGGGTTTGGGGGACAAGAGAGGTAGCGCCCTGATGGACTGCTCCC
TCCCCTCCTTTCCCTCAATGTCTCATTCATCCATGCTTCCCCCTTCTCTCTCTCCCCTCCGTTCCATCCC
CCGCGGGCGTGGTAGTGGCGTGATGGGATCCACTAAAATGTACGTGTAAGAAAAGCCGGTGAGCTTACGC
TTTTGTGAAAGTGGGAGTACGAGTGTTGTGTGTGTGTGTAGTGGTTTCAGACCCCAGACAGAGGCGAAGC
AGAAAAAGCAGACGATGAAGACGACGAAGAAATGAGCAGTCTATTTTTATCGTGGAAACAGAAGAGGTGA
TATCGTCTCCTGCAGGCATGCAAGCTGATCCACTAGAGGCCATGGCGGCCGCACTAGTGGATCCCCCGGG
ATGCATACTTGGCCTAGGAAGATGGAGTGGATGGAGGAGGAGGCGAGCGTAGCAGCAAGCGTGAGTTATA
CAGCCAGGCACATGTCGCAATCCTTCGGTCTCGGGCTTAAAATCCACGCACTAATCACGCTGGGCCATGC
AAAGAGCAATGCCGAGGCCCACCACACAAAACGCTGTGTCGCGCGTTGCGGCCTGAAGCTTCATACTTCT
TAGTCGCCGCCAAAAGGGCTCGAGAGACGAGACCCGTTGGCATGACCGATGTTGTTCGACGCGGTTTGCT
TCGTCACAGTCGACGTGATTCAGGAATCTGGAGCCTGCAGATCATTTTTTTCAGCCTGATATCGTTCTTT
TCCACTGAGAACCATCAGACCACCTTTTCTTCCATTGTGTGAAGGAGTAGGAGTTGCCGTGCTGCTTTGT
GGGAGACATCTGCGATGGTGACCAGCCTCCCGTCGTCTGGTCGACGTGACGAGCCTCTTCACTGTTCTTC
GACGGAGAGACGCAAGCGAGACGGCTCTAGACCTTTTGGACACGCATTCTGTGTGTGAACTAGTGGACAG
TGATACCACGTCTGAAAGCTCACCACTGCCCATGGTGCAGCTACTTGTCACAAAGTTTTGACTCCGTCGG
TATCACCATTCGCGCTCGTGTGCCTGGTTGTTCCGCCACGCCGGCCTGCCCCGGGGCGGGGCAATATTCT
AAAATCTCACGCAAAACACCGCACTTACCCCTCACACATATTCGTGATAGACCACCACCAATCTCAGCCC
GCATCAACACAGTCGAGGGCCCCGGGGGGCAATAAGATATGAAAAAGCCTGAACTCACCGCGACGTCTGT
CGAGAAGTTTCTGATCGAAAAGTTCGACAGCGTCTCCGACCTGATGCAGCTCTCGGAGGGCGAAGAATCT
CGTGCTTTCAGCTTCGATGTAGGAGGGCGTGGATATGTCCTGCGGGTAAATAGCTGCGCCGATGGTTTCT
ACAAAGATCGTTATGTTTATCGGCACTTTGCATCGGCCGCGCTCCCGATTCCGGAAGTGCTTGACATTGG
GGAATTCAGCGAGAGCCTGACCTATTGCATCTCCCGCCGTGCACAGGGTGTCACGTTGCAAGACCTGCCT
GAAACCGAACTGCCCGCTGTTCTGCAGCCGGTCGCGGAGGCCATGGATGCGATCGCTGCGGCCGATCTTA
GCCAGACGAGCGGGTTCGGCCCATTCGGACCGCAAGGAATCGGTCAATACACTACATGGCGTGATTTCAT
ATGCGCGATTGCTGATCCCCATGTGTATCACTGGCAAACTGTGATGGACGACACCGTCAGTGCGTCCGTC
GCGCAGGCTCTCGATGAGCTGATGCTTTGGGCCGAGGACTGCCCCGAAGTCCGGCACCTCGTGCACGCGG
ATTTCGGCTCCAACAATGTCCTGACGGACAATGGCCGCATAACAGCGGTCATTGACTGGAGCGAGGCGAT
GTTCGGGGATTCCCAATACGAGGTCGCCAACATCTTCTTCTGGAGGCCGTGGTTGGCTTGTATGGAGCAG
CAGACGCGCTACTTCGAGCGGAGGCATCCGGAGCTTGCAGGATCGCCGCGGCTCCGGGCGTATATGCTCC
GCATTGGTCTTGACCAACTCTATCAGAGCTTGGTTGACGGCAATTTCGATGATGCAGCTTGGGCGCAGGG
TCGATGCGACGCAATCGTCCGATCCGGAGCCGGGACTGTCGGGCGTACACAAATCGCCCGCAGAAGCGCG
GCCGTCTGGACCGATGGCTGTGTAGAAGTACTCGCCGATAGTGGAAACCGACGCCCCAGCACTCGTCCGA
GGGCAAAGGAATAGAGTAGATGCCGACCGGAGTCCGCAAAAATCACCAGTCTCTCTCTACAAATCTATCT
CTCTCTATTTTTCTCCAGAATAATGTGTGAGTAGTTCCCAGATAAGGGAATTAGGGTTCTTATAGGGTTT
CGCTCATGTGTTGAGCATATAAGAAACCCTTAGTATGTATTTGTATTTGTAAAATACTTCTATCAATAAA
ATTTCTAATTCCTAAAACCAAAATCCAGTGACCAGCTTCCTCGCTCACTGACTCGCTGCGCTCGGTCGTT
CGGCTGCGGCGAGCGGTATCAGCTCACTCAAAGGCGGTAATACGGTTATCCACAGAATCAGGGGATAACG
CAGGAAAGAACATGTGAGCAAAAGGCCAGCAAAAGGCCAGGAACCGTAAAAAGGCCGCGTTGCTGGCGTT
TTTCCATAGGCTCCGCCCCCCTGACGAGCATCACAAAAATCGACGCTCAAGTCAGAGGTGGCGAAACCCG
ACAGGACTATAAAGATACCAGGCGTTTCCCCCTGGAAGCTCCCTCGTGCGCTCTCCTGTTCCGACCCTGC
CGCTTACCGGATACCTGTCCGCCTTTCTCCCTTCGGGAAGCGTGGCGCTTTCTCATAGCTCACGCTGTAG
GTATCTCAGTTCGGTGTAGGTCGTTCGCTCCAAGCTGGGCTGTGTGCACGAACCCCCCGTTCAGCCCGAC
CGCTGCGCCTTATCCGGTAACTATCGTCTTGAGTCCAACCCGGTAAGACACGACTTATCGCCACTGGCAG
CAGCCACTGGTAACAGGATTAGCAGAGCGAGGTATGTAGGCGGTGCTACAGAGTTCTTGAAGTGGTGGCC
TAACTACGGCTACACTAGAAGAACAGTATTTGGTATCTGCGCTCTGCTGAAGCCAGTTACCTTCGGAAAA
AGAGTTGGTAGCTCTTGATCCGGCAAACAAACCACCGCTGGTAGCGGTGGTTTTTTTGTTTGCAAGCAGC
AGATTACGCGCAGAAAAAAAGGATCTCAAGAAGATCCTTTGATCTTTTCTACGGGGTCTGACGCTCAGTG
GAACGAAAACTCACGTTAAGGGATTTTGGTCATGAGATTATCAAAAAGGATCTTCACCTAGATCCTTTTA
AATTAAAAATGAAGTTTTAAATCAATCTAAAGTATATATGAGTAAACTTGGTCTGACAGTTACCAATGCT
TAATCAGTGAGGCACCTATCTCAGCGATCTGTCTATTTCGTTCATCCATAGTTGCCTGACTCCCCGTCGT
GTAGATAACTACGATACGGGAGGGCTTACCATCTGGCCCCAGTGCTGCAATGATACCGCGAGACCCACGC
TCACCGGCTCCAGATTTATCAGCAATAAACCAGCCAGCCGGAAGGGCCGAGCGCAGAAGTGGTCCTGCAA
CTTTATCCGCCTCCATCCAGTCTATTAATTGTTGCCGGGAAGCTAGAGTAAGTAGTTCGCCAGTTAATAG
TTTGCGCAACGTTGTTGCCATTGCTACAGGCATCGTGGTGTCACGCTCGTCGTTTGGTATGGCTTCATTC
AGCTCCGGTTCCCAACGATCAAGGCGAGTTACATGATCCCCCATGTTGTGCAAAAAAGCGGTTAGCTCCT
TCGGTCCTCCGATCGTTGTCAGAAGTAAGTTGGCCGCAGTGTTATCACTCATGGTTATGGCAGCACTGCA
TAATTCTCTTACTGTCATGCCATCCGTAAGATGCTTTTCTGTGACTGGTGAGTACTCAACCAAGTCATTC
TGAGAATAGTGTATGCGGCGACCGAGTTGCTCTTGCCCGGCGTCAATACGGGATAATACCGCGCCACATA
GCAGAACTTTAAAAGTGCTCATCATTGGAAAACGTTCTTCGGGGCGAAAACTCTCAAGGATCTTACCGCT
GTTGAGATCCAGTTCGATGTAACCCACTCGTGCACCCAACTGATCTTCAGCATCTTTTACTTTCACCAGC
GTTTCTGGGTGAGCAAAAACAGGAAGGCAAAATGCCGCAAAAAAGGGAATAAGGGCGACACGGAAATGTT
GAATACTCATACTCTTCCTTTTTCAATATTATTGAAGCATTTATCAGGGTTATTGTCTCATGAGCGGATA
CATATTTGAATGTATTTAGAAAAATAAACAAATAGGGGTTCCGCGCACATTTCCCCGAAAAGTGCCACCT
GATGCGGTGTGAAATACCGCACAGATGCGTAAGGAGAAAATACCGCATCAGGAAATTGTAAGCGTTAATA
TTTTGTTAAAATTCGCGTTAAATTTTTGTTAAATCAGCTCATTTTTTAACCAATAGGCCGAAATCGGCAA
AATCCCTTATAAATCAAAAGAATAGACCGAGATAGGGT
[37 nt withheld, positions 12569-12605]
AAAGAACGTGGACTCCAACGTCAAAGG
[49 nt withheld, positions 12633-12681]
T
[91 nt withheld, positions 12683-12773]
G
[124 nt withheld, positions 12775-12898]
CCATTCGCCATTCAGGCTGCGCAACTGTTGGGAAGGGCGATCGGTGCGGGCCTCTTCGCTATTACGCCAG
CTGGCGAAAGGGGGATGTGCTGCAAGGCGATTAAGTTGGGTAACGCCAGGGTTTTCCCAGTCACGACGTT
GTAAAACGACGGCCAGTGAATTGTAATACGACTCACTATA
